>Addgene plasmid #170068 | lentiCRISPRi(v2)-Blast | addgene full sequence | sequence record 343565 | Addgene NGS Result
CTGACGTCGACGGATCGGGAGATCTCCCGATCCCCTATGGTGCACTCTCAGTACAATCTGCTCTGATGCC
GCATAGTTAAGCCAGTATCTGCTCCCTGCTTGTGTGTTGGAGGTCGCTGAGTAGTGCGCGAGCAAAATTT
AAGCTACAACAAGGCAAGGCTTGACCGACAATTGCATGAAGAATCTGCTTAGGGTTAGGCGTTTTGCGCT
GCTTCGCGATGTACGGGCCAGATATACGCGTTGACATTGATTATTGACTAGTTATTAATAGTAATCAATT
ACGGGGTCATTAGTTCATAGCCCATATATGGAGTTCCGCGTTACATAACTTACGGTAAATGGCCCGCCTG
GCTGACCGCCCAACGACCCCCGCCCATTGACGTCAATAATGACGTATGTTCCCATAGTAACGCCAATAGG
GACTTTCCATTGACGTCAATGGGTGGAGTATTTACGGTAAACTGCCCACTTGGCAGTACATCAAGTGTAT
CATATGCCAAGTACGCCCCCTATTGACGTCAATGACGGTAAATGGCCCGCCTGGCATTATGCCCAGTACA
TGACCTTATGGGACTTTCCTACTTGGCAGTACATCTACGTATTAGTCATCGCTATTACCATGGTGATGCG
GTTTTGGCAGTACATCAATGGGCGTGGATAGCGGTTTGACTCACGGGGATTTCCAAGTCTCCACCCCATT
GACGTCAATGGGAGTTTGTTTTGGCACCAAAATCAACGGGACTTTCCAAAATGTCGTAACAACTCCGCCC
CATTGACGCAAATGGGCGGTAGGCGTGTACGGTGGGAGGTCTATATAAGCAGCGCGTTTTGCCTGTACTG
GGTCTCTCTGGTTAGACCAGATCTGAGCCTGGGAGCTCTCTGGCTAACTAGGGAACCCACTGCTTAAGCC
TCAATAAAGCTTGCCTTGAGTGCTTCAAGTAGTGTGTGCCCGTCTGTTGTGTGACTCTGGTAACTAGAGA
TCCCTCAGACCCTTTTAGTCAGTGTGGAAAATCTCTAGCAGTGGCGCCCGAACAGGGACTTGAAAGCGAA
AGGGAAACCAGAGGAGCTCTCTCGACGCAGGACTCGGCTTGCTGAAGCGCGCACGGCAAGAGGCGAGGGG
CGGCGACTGGTGAGTACGCCAAAAATTTTGACTAGCGGAGGCTAGAAGGAGAGAGATGGGTGCGAGAGCG
TCAGTATTAAGCGGGGGAGAATTAGATCGCGATGGGAAAAAATTCGGTTAAGGCCAGGGGGAAAGAAAAA
ATATAAATTAAAACATATAGTATGGGCAAGCAGGGAGCTAGAACGATTCGCAGTTAATCCTGGCCTGTTA
GAAACATCAGAAGGCTGTAGACAAATACTGGGACAGCTACAACCATCCCTTCAGACAGGATCAGAAGAAC
TTAGATCATTATATAATACAGTAGCAACCCTCTATTGTGTGCATCAAAGGATAGAGATAAAAGACACCAA
GGAAGCTTTAGACAAGATAGAGGAAGAGCAAAACAAAAGTAAGACCACCGCACAGCAAGCGGCCGCTGAT
CTTCAGACCTGGAGGAGGAGATATGAGGGACAATTGGAGAAGTGAATTATATAAATATAAAGTAGTAAAA
ATTGAACCATTAGGAGTAGCACCCACCAAGGCAAAGAGAAGAGTGGTGCAGAGAGAAAAAAGAGCAGTGG
GAATAGGAGCTTTGTTCCTTGGGTTCTTGGGAGCAGCAGGAAGCACTATGGGCGCAGCGTCAATGACGCT
GACGGTACAGGCCAGACAATTATTGTCTGGTATAGTGCAGCAGCAGAACAATTTGCTGAGGGCTATTGAG
GCGCAACAGCATCTGTTGCAACTCACAGTCTGGGGCATCAAGCAGCTCCAGGCAAGAATCCTGGCTGTGG
AAAGATACCTAAAGGATCAACAGCTCCTGGGGATTTGGGGTTGCTCTGGAAAACTCATTTGCACCACTGC
TGTGCCTTGGAATGCTAGTTGGAGTAATAAATCTCTGGAACAGATTTGGAATCACACGACCTGGATGGAG
TGGGACAGAGAAATTAACAATTACACAAGCTTAATACACTCCTTAATTGAAGAATCGCAAAACCAGCAAG
AAAAGAATGAACAAGAATTATTGGAATTAGATAAATGGGCAAGTTTGTGGAATTGGTTTAACATAACAAA
TTGGCTGTGGTATATAAAATTATTCATAATGATAGTAGGAGGCTTGGTAGGTTTAAGAATAGTTTTTGCT
GTACTTTCTATAGTGAATAGAGTTAGGCAGGGATATTCACCATTATCGTTTCAGACCCACCTCCCAACCC
CGAGGGGACCCGACAGGCCCGAAGGAATAGAAGAAGAAGGTGGAGAGAGAGACAGAGACAGATCCATTCG
ATTAGTGAACGGATCGGCACTGCGTGCGCCAATTCTGCAGACAAATGGCAGTATTCATCCACAATTTTAA
AAGAAAAGGGGGGATTGGGGGGTACAGTGCAGGGGAAAGAATAGTAGACATAATAGCAACAGACATACAA
ACTAAAGAATTACAAAAACAAATTACAAAAATTCAAAATTTTCGGGTTTATTACAGGGACAGCAGAGATC
CAGTTTGGTTAATTAGCTAGCTAGGTCTTGAAAGGAGTGGGAATTGGCTCCGGTGCCCGTCAGTGGGCAG
AGCGCACATCGCCCACAGTCCCCGAGAAGTTGGGGGGAGGGGTCGGCAATTGATCCGGTGCCTAGAGAAG
GTGGCGCGGGGTAAACTGGGAAAGTGATGTCGTGTACTGGCTCCGCCTTTTTCCCGAGGGTGGGGGAGAA
CCGTATATAAGTGCAGTAGTCGCCGTGAACGTTCTTTTTCGCAACGGGTTTGCCGCCAGAACACAGGACC
GGTTCTAGAGCGCTGCCACCATGGATGCTAAGTCACTAACTGCCTGGTCCCGGACACTGGTGACCTTCAA
GGATGTATTTGTGGACTTCACCAGGGAGGAGTGGAAGCTGCTGGACACTGCTCAGCAGATCGTGTACAGA
AATGTGATGCTGGAGAACTATAAGAACCTGGTTTCCTTGGGTTATCAGCTTACTAAGCCAGATGTGATCC
TCCGGTTGGAGAAGGGAGAAGAGCCCGGCGGTTCCGGCGGAGGGTCGATGGACAAGAAGTACAGCATCGG
CCTGGCCATCGGCACCAACTCTGTGGGCTGGGCCGTGATCACCGACGAGTACAAGGTGCCCAGCAAGAAA
TTCAAGGTGCTGGGCAACACCGACCGGCACAGCATCAAGAAGAACCTGATCGGCGCCCTGCTGTTCGACA
GCGGAGAAACAGCCGAGGCCACCCGGCTGAAGAGAACCGCCAGAAGAAGATACACCAGACGGAAGAACCG
GATCTGCTATCTGCAAGAGATCTTCAGCAACGAGATGGCCAAGGTGGACGACAGCTTCTTCCACAGACTG
GAAGAGTCCTTCCTGGTGGAAGAGGATAAGAAGCACGAGCGGCACCCCATCTTCGGCAACATCGTGGACG
AGGTGGCCTACCACGAGAAGTACCCCACCATCTACCACCTGAGAAAGAAACTGGTGGACAGCACCGACAA
GGCCGACCTGCGGCTGATCTATCTGGCCCTGGCCCACATGATCAAGTTCCGGGGCCACTTCCTGATCGAG
GGCGACCTGAACCCCGACAACAGCGACGTGGACAAGCTGTTCATCCAGCTGGTGCAGACCTACAACCAGC
TGTTCGAGGAAAACCCCATCAACGCCAGCGGCGTGGACGCCAAGGCCATCCTGTCTGCCAGACTGAGCAA
GAGCAGACGGCTGGAAAATCTGATCGCCCAGCTGCCCGGCGAGAAGAAGAATGGCCTGTTCGGCAACCTG
ATTGCCCTGAGCCTGGGCCTGACCCCCAACTTCAAGAGCAACTTCGACCTGGCCGAGGATGCCAAACTGC
AGCTGAGCAAGGACACCTACGACGACGACCTGGACAACCTGCTGGCCCAGATCGGCGACCAGTACGCCGA
CCTGTTTCTGGCCGCCAAGAACCTGTCCGACGCCATCCTGCTGAGCGACATCCTGAGAGTGAACACCGAG
ATCACCAAGGCCCCCCTGAGCGCCTCTATGATCAAGAGATACGACGAGCACCACCAGGACCTGACCCTGC
TGAAAGCTCTCGTGCGGCAGCAGCTGCCTGAGAAGTACAAAGAGATTTTCTTCGACCAGAGCAAGAACGG
CTACGCCGGCTACATCGATGGCGGAGCCAGCCAGGAAGAGTTCTACAAGTTCATCAAGCCCATCCTGGAA
AAGATGGACGGCACCGAGGAACTGCTCGTGAAGCTGAACAGAGAGGACCTGCTGCGGAAGCAGCGGACCT
TCGACAACGGCAGCATCCCCCACCAGATCCACCTGGGAGAGCTGCACGCCATTCTGCGGCGGCAGGAAGA
TTTTTACCCATTCCTGAAGGACAACCGGGAAAAGATCGAGAAGATCCTGACCTTCCGCATCCCCTACTAC
GTGGGCCCTCTGGCCAGGGGAAACAGCAGATTCGCCTGGATGACCAGAAAGAGCGAGGAAACCATCACCC
CCTGGAACTTCGAGGAAGTGGTGGACAAGGGCGCCAGCGCCCAGAGCTTCATCGAGCGGATGACCAACTT
CGATAAGAACCTGCCCAACGAGAAGGTGCTGCCCAAGCACAGCCTGCTGTACGAGTACTTCACCGTGTAC
AACGAGCTGACCAAAGTGAAATACGTGACCGAGGGAATGAGAAAGCCCGCCTTCCTGAGCGGCGAGCAGA
AAAAAGCCATCGTGGACCTGCTGTTCAAGACCAACCGGAAAGTGACCGTGAAGCAGCTGAAAGAGGACTA
CTTCAAGAAAATCGAGTGCTTCGACTCCGTGGAAATCTCCGGCGTGGAAGATCGGTTCAACGCCTCCCTG
GGCACATACCACGATCTGCTGAAAATTATCAAGGACAAGGACTTCCTGGACAATGAGGAAAACGAGGACA
TTCTGGAAGATATCGTGCTGACCCTGACACTGTTTGAGGACAGAGAGATGATCGAGGAACGGCTGAAAAC
CTATGCCCACCTGTTCGACGACAAAGTGATGAAGCAGCTGAAGCGGCGGAGATACACCGGCTGGGGCAGG
CTGAGCCGGAAGCTGATCAACGGCATCCGGGACAAGCAGTCCGGCAAGACAATCCTGGATTTCCTGAAGT
CCGACGGCTTCGCCAACAGAAACTTCATGCAGCTGATCCACGACGACAGCCTGACCTTTAAAGAGGACAT
CCAGAAAGCCCAGGTGTCCGGCCAGGGCGATAGCCTGCACGAGCACATTGCCAATCTGGCCGGCAGCCCC
GCCATTAAGAAGGGCATCCTGCAGACAGTGAAGGTGGTGGACGAGCTCGTGAAAGTGATGGGCCGGCACA
AGCCCGAGAACATCGTGATCGAAATGGCCAGAGAGAACCAGACCACCCAGAAGGGACAGAAGAACAGCCG
CGAGAGAATGAAGCGGATCGAAGAGGGCATCAAAGAGCTGGGCAGCCAGATCCTGAAAGAACACCCCGTG
GAAAACACCCAGCTGCAGAACGAGAAGCTGTACCTGTACTACCTGCAGAATGGGCGGGATATGTACGTGG
ACCAGGAACTGGACATCAACCGGCTGTCCGACTACGATGTGGACGCTATCGTGCCTCAGAGCTTTCTGAA
GGACGACTCCATCGATAACAAAGTGCTGACTCGGAGCGACAAGAACCGGGGCAAGAGCGACAACGTGCCC
TCCGAAGAGGTCGTGAAGAAGATGAAGAACTACTGGCGCCAGCTGCTGAATGCCAAGCTGATTACCCAGA
GGAAGTTCGACAATCTGACCAAGGCCGAGAGAGGCGGCCTGAGCGAACTGGATAAGGCCGGCTTCATCAA
GAGACAGCTGGTGGAAACCCGGCAGATCACAAAGCACGTGGCACAGATCCTGGACTCCCGGATGAACACT
AAGTACGACGAGAACGACAAACTGATCCGGGAAGTGAAAGTGATCACCCTGAAGTCCAAGCTGGTGTCCG
ATTTCCGGAAGGATTTCCAGTTTTACAAAGTGCGCGAGATCAACAACTACCACCACGCCCACGACGCCTA
CCTGAACGCCGTCGTGGGAACCGCCCTGATCAAAAAGTACCCTAAGCTGGAAAGCGAGTTCGTGTACGGC
GACTACAAGGTGTACGACGTGCGGAAGATGATCGCCAAGAGCGAGCAGGAAATCGGCAAGGCTACCGCCA
AGTACTTCTTCTACAGCAACATCATGAACTTTTTCAAGACCGAGATTACCCTGGCCAACGGCGAGATCCG
GAAGCGGCCTCTGATCGAGACAAACGGCGAAACAGGCGAGATCGTGTGGGATAAGGGCCGGGACTTTGCC
ACCGTGCGGAAAGTGCTGTCTATGCCCCAAGTGAATATCGTGAAAAAGACCGAGGTGCAGACAGGCGGCT
TCAGCAAAGAGTCTATCCTGCCCAAGAGGAACAGCGACAAGCTGATCGCCAGAAAGAAGGACTGGGACCC
TAAGAAGTACGGCGGCTTCGACAGCCCCACCGTGGCCTATTCTGTGCTGGTGGTGGCCAAAGTGGAAAAG
GGCAAGTCCAAGAAACTGAAGAGTGTGAAAGAGCTGCTGGGGATCACCATCATGGAAAGAAGCAGCTTCG
AGAAGAATCCCATCGACTTTCTGGAAGCCAAGGGCTACAAAGAAGTGAAAAAGGACCTGATCATCAAGCT
GCCTAAGTACTCCCTGTTCGAGCTGGAAAACGGCCGGAAGAGAATGCTGGCCTCTGCCGGCGAACTGCAG
AAGGGAAACGAACTGGCCCTGCCCTCCAAATATGTGAACTTCCTGTACCTGGCCAGCCACTATGAGAAGC
TGAAGGGCTCCCCCGAGGATAATGAGCAGAAACAGCTGTTTGTGGAACAGCACAAACACTACCTGGACGA
GATCATCGAGCAGATCAGCGAGTTCTCCAAGAGAGTGATCCTGGCCGACGCTAATCTGGACAAGGTGCTG
AGCGCCTACAACAAGCACAGAGACAAGCCTATCAGAGAGCAGGCCGAGAATATCATCCACCTGTTTACCC
TGACCAATCTGGGAGCCCCTGCCGCCTTCAAGTACTTTGACACCACCATCGACCGGAAGAGGTACACCAG
CACCAAAGAGGTGCTGGACGCCACCCTGATCCACCAGAGCATCACCGGCCTGTACGAGACACGGATCGAC
CTGTCTCAGCTGGGAGGCGACGCCTATCCCTATGACGTGCCCGATTATGCCAGCCTGGGCAGCGGCTCCC
CCAAGAAAAAACGCAAGGTGGAAGATCCTAAGAAAAAGCGGAAAGTGGACGGCATTGGTAGTGGGAGCAA
CGGCAGCAGCGGGTCCTCGGGAGGTGGTTCGGGTGGCTCTGGATCAAGCCCAAAGAAGAAACGGAAGGTG
GAAGCCTCAGTGCAGGTGAAAAGGGTGCTGGAAAAATCCCCCGGCAAACTCCTCGTGAAGATGCCCTTCC
AGGCTTCCCCTGGCGGAAAAGGTGAAGGGGGTGGCGCAACCACATCTGCCCAGGTCATGGTCATCAAGCG
ACCTGGAAGGAAAAGAAAGGCCGAGGCTGACCCTCAGGCCATTCCAAAGAAACGGGGACGCAAGCCAGGG
TCCGTGGTCGCAGCTGCAGCAGCTGAGGCTAAGAAAAAGGCAGTGAAGGAAAGCTCCATCCGCAGTGTGC
AGGAGACTGTCCTGCCCATCAAGAAGAGGAAGACTAGGGAGACCGTGTCCATCGAGGTCAAAGAAGTGGT
CAAGCCCCTGCTCGTGTCCACCCTGGGCGAAAAATCTGGAAAGGGGCTCAAAACATGCAAGTCACCTGGA
CGGAAAAGCAAGGAGTCTAGTCCAAAGGGGCGCTCAAGCTCCGCTTCTAGTCCCCCTAAAAAGGAACACC
ATCACCATCACCATCACGCCGAGTCTCCTAAGGCTCCTATGCCACTGCTCCCACCACCTCCACCACCTGA
GCCACAGTCAAGCGAAGACCCCATCAGCCCACCCGAGCCTCAGGATCTGTCCTCTAGTATTTGCAAAGAG
GAAAAGATGCCCAGAGCAGGCAGCCTGGAGAGTGATGGCTGTCCAAAAGAACCCGCCAAGACCCAGCCTA
TGGTGGCAGCCGCTGCAACTACCACCACAACCACAACTACCACAGTGGCCGAAAAATACAAGCATCGCGG
CGAGGGCGAACGAAAGGACATTGTGTCAAGCTCCATGCCCAGACCTAACCGGGAGGAACCAGTCGATAGT
AGGACACCCGTGACTGAGAGAGTCTCAGGATCCGGCGCAACAAACTTCTCTCTGCTGAAACAAGCCGGAG
ATGTCGAAGAGAATCCTGGACCGATGGCCAAGCCTTTGTCTCAAGAAGAATCCACCCTCATTGAAAGAGC
AACGGCTACAATCAACAGCATCCCCATCTCTGAAGACTACAGCGTCGCCAGCGCAGCTCTCTCTAGCGAC
GGCCGCATCTTCACTGGTGTCAATGTATATCATTTTACTGGGGGACCTTGTGCAGAACTCGTGGTGCTGG
GCACTGCTGCTGCTGCGGCAGCTGGCAACCTGACTTGTATCGTCGCGATCGGAAATGAGAACAGGGGCAT
CTTGAGCCCCTGCGGACGGTGCCGACAGGTGCTTCTCGATCTGCATCCTGGGATCAAAGCCATAGTGAAG
GACAGTGATGGACAGCCGACGGCAGTTGGGATTCGTGAATTGCTGCCCTCTGGTTATGTGTGGGAGGGCT
AAGAATTCGATATCAAGCTTATCGGTAATCAACCTCTGGATTACAAAATTTGTGAAAGATTGACTGGTAT
TCTTAACTATGTTGCTCCTTTTACGCTATGTGGATACGCTGCTTTAATGCCTTTGTATCATGCTATTGCT
TCCCGTATGGCTTTCATTTTCTCCTCCTTGTATAAATCCTGGTTGCTGTCTCTTTATGAGGAGTTGTGGC
CCGTTGTCAGGCAACGTGGCGTGGTGTGCACTGTGTTTGCTGACGCAACCCCCACTGGTTGGGGCATTGC
CACCACCTGTCAGCTCCTTTCCGGGACTTTCGCTTTCCCCCTCCCTATTGCCACGGCGGAACTCATCGCC
GCCTGCCTTGCCCGCTGCTGGACAGGGGCTCGGCTGTTGGGCACTGACAATTCCGTGGTGTTGTCGGGGA
AATCATCGTCCTTTCCTTGGCTGCTCGCCTGTGTTGCCACCTGGATTCTGCGCGGGACGTCCTTCTGCTA
CGTCCCTTCGGCCCTCAATCCAGCGGACCTTCCTTCCCGCGGCCTGCTGCCGGCTCTGCGGCCTCTTCCG
CGTCTTCGCCTTCGCCCTCAGACGAGTCGGATCTCCCTTTGGGCCGCCTCCCCGCATCGATACCGTCGAC
CTCGAGACCTAGAAAAACATGGAGCAATCACAAGTAGCAATACAGCAGCTACCAATGCTGATTGTGCCTG
GCTAGAAGCACAAGAGGAGGAGGAGGTGGGTTTTCCAGTCACACCTCAGGTACCTTTAAGACCAATGACT
TACAAGGCAGCTGTAGATCTTAGCCACTTTTTAAAAGAAAAGGGGGGACTGGAAGGGCTAATTCACTCCC
AACGAAGACAAGATATCCTTGATCTGTGGATCTACCACACACAAGGCTACTTCCCTGATTGGCAGAACTA
CACACCAGGGCCAGGGATCAGATATCCACTGACCTTTGGATGGTGCTACAAGCTAGTACCAGTTGAGCAA
GAGAAGGTAGAAGAAGCCAATGAAGGAGAGAACACCCGCTTGTTACACCCTGTGAGCCTGCATGGGATGG
ATGACCCGGAGAGAGAAGTATTAGAGTGGAGGTTTGACAGCCGCCTAGCATTTCATCACATGGCCCGAGA
GCTGCATCCGGACTGTACTGGGTCTCTCTGGTTAGACCAGATCTGAGCCTGGGAGCTCTCTGGCTAACTA
GGGAACCCACTGCTTAAGCCTCAATAAAGCTTGCCTTGAGTGCTTCAAGTAGTGTGTGCCCGTCTGTTGT
GTGACTCTGGTAACTAGAGATCCCTCAGACCCTTTTAGTCAGTGTGGAAAATCTCTAGCAGGGCCCGTTT
AAACCCGCTGATCAGCCTCGACTGTGCCTTCTAGTTGCCAGCCATCTGTTGTTTGCCCCTCCCCCGTGCC
TTCCTTGACCCTGGAAGGTGCCACTCCCACTGTCCTTTCCTAATAAAATGAGGAAATTGCATCGCATTGT
CTGAGTAGGTGTCATTCTATTCTGGGGGGTGGGGTGGGGCAGGACAGCAAGGGGGAGGATTGGGAAGACA
ATAGCAGGCATGCTGGGGATGCGGTGGGCTCTATGGCTTCTGAGGCGGAAAGAACCAGCTGGGGCTCTAG
GGGGTATCCCC
[124 nt withheld, positions 10372-10495]
C
[91 nt withheld, positions 10497-10587]
A
[49 nt withheld, positions 10589-10637]
CCTTTGACGTTGGAGTCCACGTTCTTT
[37 nt withheld, positions 10665-10701]
ACCCTATCTCGGTCTATTCTTTTGATTTATAAGGGATTTTGCCGATTTCGGCCTATTGGTTAAAAAATGA
GCTGATTTAACAAAAATTTAACGCGAATTAATTCTGTGGAATGTGTGTCAGTTAGGGTGTGGAAAGTCCC
CAGGCTCCCCAGCAGGCAGAAGTATGCAAAGCATGCATCTCAATTAGTCAGCAACCAGGTGTGGAAAGTC
CCCAGGCTCCCCAGCAGGCAGAAGTATGCAAAGCATGCATCTCAATTAGTCAGCAACCATAGTCCCGCCC
CTAACTCCGCCCATCCCGCCCCTAACTCCGCCCAGTTCCGCCCATTCTCCGCCCCATGGCTGACTAATTT
TTTTTATTTATGCAGAGGCCGAGGCCGCCTCTGCCTCTGAGCTATTCCAGAAGTAGTGAGGAGGCTTTTT
TGGAGGCCTAGGCTTTTGCAAAAAGCTCCCGGGAGCTTGTATATCCATTTTCGGATCTGATCAGCACGTG
TTGACAATTAATCATCGGCATAGTATATCGGCATAGTATAATACGACAAGGTGAGGAACTAAACCATGGC
CAAGTTGACCAGTGCCGTTCCGGTGCTCACCGCGCGCGACGTCGCCGGAGCGGTCGAGTTCTGGACCGAC
CGGCTCGGGTTCTCCCGGGACTTCGTGGAGGACGACTTCGCCGGTGTGGTCCGGGACGACGTGACCCTGT
TCATCAGCGCGGTCCAGGACCAGGTGGTGCCGGACAACACCCTGGCCTGGGTGTGGGTGCGCGGCCTGGA
CGAGCTGTACGCCGAGTGGTCGGAGGTCGTGTCCACGAACTTCCGGGACGCCTCCGGGCCGGCCATGACC
GAGATCGGCGAGCAGCCGTGGGGGCGGGAGTTCGCCCTGCGCGACCCGGCCGGCAACTGCGTGCACTTCG
TGGCCGAGGAGCAGGACTGACACGTGCTACGAGATTTCGATTCCACCGCCGCCTTCTATGAAAGGTTGGG
CTTCGGAATCGTTTTCCGGGACGCCGGCTGGATGATCCTCCAGCGCGGGGATCTCATGCTGGAGTTCTTC
GCCCACCCCAACTTGTTTATTGCAGCTTATAATGGTTACAAATAAAGCAATAGCATCACAAATTTCACAA
ATAAAGCATTTTTTTCACTGCATTCTAGTTGTGGTTTGTCCAAACTCATCAATGTATCTTATCATGTCTG
TATACCGTCGACCTCTAGCTAGAGCTTGGCGTAATCATGGTCATAGCTGTTTCCTGTGTGAAATTGTTAT
CCGCTCACAATTCCACACAACATACGAGCCGGAAGCATAAAGTGTAAAGCCTGGGGTGCCTAATGAGTGA
GCTAACTCACATTAATTGCGTTGCGCTCACTGCCCGCTTTCCAGTCGGGAAACCTGTCGTGCCAGCTGCA
TTAATGAATCGGCCAACGCGCGGGGAGAGGCGGTTTGCGTATTGGGCGCTCTTCCGCTTCCTCGCTCACT
GACTCGCTGCGCTCGGTCGTTCGGCTGCGGCGAGCGGTATCAGCTCACTCAAAGGCGGTAATACGGTTAT
CCACAGAATCAGGGGATAACGCAGGAAAGAACATGTGAGCAAAAGGCCAGCAAAAGGCCAGGAACCGTAA
AAAGGCCGCGTTGCTGGCGTTTTTCCATAGGCTCCGCCCCCCTGACGAGCATCACAAAAATCGACGCTCA
AGTCAGAGGTGGCGAAACCCGACAGGACTATAAAGATACCAGGCGTTTCCCCCTGGAAGCTCCCTCGTGC
GCTCTCCTGTTCCGACCCTGCCGCTTACCGGATACCTGTCCGCCTTTCTCCCTTCGGGAAGCGTGGCGCT
TTCTCATAGCTCACGCTGTAGGTATCTCAGTTCGGTGTAGGTCGTTCGCTCCAAGCTGGGCTGTGTGCAC
GAACCCCCCGTTCAGCCCGACCGCTGCGCCTTATCCGGTAACTATCGTCTTGAGTCCAACCCGGTAAGAC
ACGACTTATCGCCACTGGCAGCAGCCACTGGTAACAGGATTAGCAGAGCGAGGTATGTAGGCGGTGCTAC
AGAGTTCTTGAAGTGGTGGCCTAACTACGGCTACACTAGAAGAACAGTATTTGGTATCTGCGCTCTGCTG
AAGCCAGTTACCTTCGGAAAAAGAGTTGGTAGCTCTTGATCCGGCAAACAAACCACCGCTGGTAGCGGTG
GTTTTTTTGTTTGCAAGCAGCAGATTACGCGCAGAAAAAAAGGATCTCAAGAAGATCCTTTGATCTTTTC
TACGGGGTCTGACGCTCAGTGGAACGAAAACTCACGTTAAGGGATTTTGGTCATGAGATTATCAAAAAGG
ATCTTCACCTAGATCCTTTTAAATTAAAAATGAAGTTTTAAATCAATCTAAAGTATATATGAGTAAACTT
GGTCTGACAGTTACCAATGCTTAATCAGTGAGGCACCTATCTCAGCGATCTGTCTATTTCGTTCATCCAT
AGTTGCCTGACTCCCCGTCGTGTAGATAACTACGATACGGGAGGGCTTACCATCTGGCCCCAGTGCTGCA
ATGATACCGCGAGACCCACGCTCACCGGCTCCAGATTTATCAGCAATAAACCAGCCAGCCGGAAGGGCCG
AGCGCAGAAGTGGTCCTGCAACTTTATCCGCCTCCATCCAGTCTATTAATTGTTGCCGGGAAGCTAGAGT
AAGTAGTTCGCCAGTTAATAGTTTGCGCAACGTTGTTGCCATTGCTACAGGCATCGTGGTGTCACGCTCG
TCGTTTGGTATGGCTTCATTCAGCTCCGGTTCCCAACGATCAAGGCGAGTTACATGATCCCCCATGTTGT
GCAAAAAAGCGGTTAGCTCCTTCGGTCCTCCGATCGTTGTCAGAAGTAAGTTGGCCGCAGTGTTATCACT
CATGGTTATGGCAGCACTGCATAATTCTCTTACTGTCATGCCATCCGTAAGATGCTTTTCTGTGACTGGT
GAGTACTCAACCAAGTCATTCTGAGAATAGTGTATGCGGCGACCGAGTTGCTCTTGCCCGGCGTCAATAC
GGGATAATACCGCGCCACATAGCAGAACTTTAAAAGTGCTCATCATTGGAAAACGTTCTTCGGGGCGAAA
ACTCTCAAGGATCTTACCGCTGTTGAGATCCAGTTCGATGTAACCCACTCGTGCACCCAACTGATCTTCA
GCATCTTTTACTTTCACCAGCGTTTCTGGGTGAGCAAAAACAGGAAGGCAAAATGCCGCAAAAAAGGGAA
TAAGGGCGACACGGAAATGTTGAATACTCATACTCTTCCTTTTTCAATATTATTGAAGCATTTATCAGGG
TTATTGTCTCATGAGCGGATACATATTTGAATGTATTTAGAAAAATAAACAAATAGGGGTTCCGCGCACA
TTTCCCCGAAAAGTGCCAC
Features (pLannotate 1.2.2; 34 found; start..end, strand, type, name):
     36..88      -  misc_feature   bom (fragment): basis of mobility region from pBR322
    243..622     +  enhancer       CMV enhancer: human cytomegalovirus immediate early enhancer
    623..822     +  promoter       CMV promoter: human cytomegalovirus (CMV) immediate early promoter
    840..1020    +  LTR            5' LTR (truncated): truncated 5' long terminal repeat (LTR) from HIV-1
   1067..1192    +  misc_feature   HIV-1 Ψ: packaging signal of human immunodeficiency virus type 1
   1176..1539    +  CDS            HIV-1 gag (fragment): gag protein from human immunodeficiency virus 1; gag
   1685..1918    +  misc_feature   RRE: The Rev response element (RRE) of HIV-1 allows for Rev-dependent mRNA export from the nucleus to the cytoplasm.
   2295..2395    +  CDS            Rev (fragment): human immunodeficiency virus 1 (HIV-1) Rev protein; rev; enhances nuclear export of unspliced and incompletely spliced viral mRNAs
   2445..2562    +  misc_feature   cPPT/CTS: central polypurine tract and central termination sequence of HIV-1
   2611..2629    +  CDS            small t antigen (fragment): SV40 (simian virus 40) small t antigen
   2655..2866    +  promoter       EF-1α core promoter: core promoter for human elongation factor EF-1α
   2921..3106    +  CDS            KRAB: Krüppel-associated box (KRAB) transcriptional repression domain from the human zinc finger protein ZNF10 (Margolin et al., 1994)
   3128..7231    +  CDS            Cas9: Cas9 (Csn1) endonuclease from the Streptococcus pyogenes Type II CRISPR/Cas system generates RNA-guided double strand breaks in DNA
   7430..8287    +  CDS            MeCP2: transcriptional repression domain from rat methyl-CpG-binding protein 2 (Nan et al., 1997)
   8354..8752    +  CDS            BSD: blasticidin S deaminase; Aspergillus terreus BSD; confers resistance to blasticidin
   8753..8774    +  misc_feature   MCS (fragment): pBluescript multiple cloning site
   8777..9365    +  misc_feature   WPRE: woodchuck hepatitis virus posttranscriptional regulatory element
   9302..9883    +  CDS            nef (fragment): NEF_HV1H2 - Experimental evidence at protein level: Swiss-Prot protein existence level 1. Extracellular Nef protein targets CD4(+) T-lymphocytes for apoptosis by interacting with CXCR4 surface receptors. From Human immunodeficiency virus type 1 group M subtype B (isolate HXB2) (HIV-1).
   9890..10070   +  LTR            5' LTR (truncated): truncated 5' long terminal repeat (LTR) from HIV-1
  10102..10326   +  polyA_signal   bGH poly(A) signal: bovine growth hormone polyadenylation signal
  10330..10351   +  promoter       SV40 promoter (fragment): SV40 enhancer and early promoter
  10372..10800   +  rep_origin     f1 ori (sequence partly withheld): f1 bacteriophage origin of replication; arrow indicates direction of (+) strand synthesis
  10814..11143   +  promoter       SV40 promoter: SV40 enhancer and early promoter
  11191..11238   +  promoter       EM7 promoter: synthetic bacterial promoter&nbsp
  11257..11631   +  CDS            BleoR: antibiotic-binding protein; Sh ble from Streptoalloteichus hindustanus; confers resistance to bleomycin, phleomycin, and Zeocin™
  11641..11766   +  CDS            ble (fragment): BLE_KLEPN - Experimental evidence at protein level: Swiss-Prot protein existence level 1. Binding protein with a strong affinity to the bleomycin family of antibiotics. Binds to CL990; an antimitotic-antibiotic compound. From Klebsiella pneumoniae.
  11761..11882   +  polyA_signal   SV40 poly(A) signal: SV40 polyadenylation signal
  11953..11975   -  protein_bind   lac operator (fragment): The lac repressor binds to the lac operator to inhibit transcription in E. coli. This inhibition can be relieved by adding lactose or isopropyl-β-D-thiogalactopyranoside (IPTG). lac repressor encoded by lacI
  11979..12009   -  promoter       lac promoter: promoter for the E. coli lac operon
  12024..12045   -  protein_bind   CAP binding site: CAP binding activates transcription in the presence of cAMP. E. coli catabolite activator protein
  12058..12150   -  CDS            lacI (fragment): lac repressor; lacI; The lac repressor binds to the lac operator to inhibit transcription in E. coli. This inhibition can be relieved by adding lactose or isopropyl-β-D-thiogalactopyranoside (IPTG).
  12333..12921   -  rep_origin     ori: high-copy-number ColE1/pMB1/pBR322/pUC origin of replication
  13092..13952   -  CDS            AmpR: β-lactamase; bla; confers resistance to ampicillin, carbenicillin, and related antibiotics
  13953..14057   -  promoter       AmpR promoter: bla
