[The description below was written by a language model from this plasmid's Addgene catalogue record and pLannotate feature annotations shown in this document.]
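Description:
lentiCRISPRi(v2)-Blast is a roughly 14 kb lentiviral transfer plasmid for CRISPR interference in mammalian cells, built on the pFUGW backbone. It is propagated in E. coli using a high-copy ColE1/pUC-type origin with ampicillin resistance. The backbone also carries an f1 origin and an SV40/EM7-driven bleomycin/Zeocin resistance cassette that lies outside the viral region. The packaged portion has a hybrid 5' end in which the CMV enhancer/promoter drives a truncated HIV-1 LTR. This is followed by the Ψ packaging signal, a partial gag sequence, the Rev response element and the cPPT/CTS. A WPRE sits downstream of the cargo to boost transcript expression, ahead of the truncated 3' LTR and a bGH polyadenylation signal.

The payload is a single open reading frame driven by the short EF-1α core promoter (EFS-NS). It encodes a dual-repressor fusion consisting of the ZNF10 KRAB domain, S. pyogenes Cas9 and the MeCP2 transcriptional repression domain. The automated annotation labels the Cas9 simply as Cas9, but the catalogue entry identifies it as the nuclease-dead dCas9 form. The record lists a 2xHA tag and a 2A peptide, which are not annotated separately. The 2A presumably links the repressor to the downstream blasticidin S deaminase, so that both proteins come from one transcript and transduced cells can be selected with blasticidin.

No U6 promoter or guide RNA scaffold appears in the feature table, so the guide RNA apparently must be supplied from a separate construct. The plasmid is used to make cell populations that stably express the repressor. The associated publication applied pooled single-cell CRISPR screens to find target genes and pathways at GWAS loci.
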