Addgene plasmid #170068: lentiCRISPRi(v2)-Blast
Purpose: Expresses dCas9 repressor KRAB-dCas9-MeCP2 and blasticidin resistance
Depositing lab: Neville Sanjana. Depositing organization: New York Genome Center. Publication: Discovery of target genes and pathways at GWAS loci by pooled single-cell CRISPR screens. Morris JA, Caragine C, Daniloski Z, Domingo J, Barry T, Lu L, Davis K, Ziosi M, Glinos DA, Hao S, Mimitou EP, Smibert P, Roeder K, Katsevich E, Lappalainen T, Sanjana NE. Science. 2023 May 19;380(6646):eadh7699. doi: 10.1126/science.adh7699. Epub 2023 May 19. PubMed 37141313.
Backbone
  Vector backbone: pFUGW
  Backbone size w/o insert (bp): 8800
  Total vector size (bp): 14000
  Vector type: Mammalian Expression, Lentiviral, CRISPR
  Selectable markers: Blasticidin
Growth in bacteria
  Bacterial resistance: Ampicillin, 100 μg/mL
  Growth temperature: 37°C
  Growth strain: NEB Stable
  Copy number: High Copy
Gene/Insert
  Gene/Insert name: KRAB-dCas9-MeCP2
  Insert size (bp): 5200
  Promoter: EFS-NS
  Tag / fusion protein: 2A and 2xHA tag
  Cloning method: Gibson Cloning
  Sequencing primers: 5′ EFS-NS-fwd (5'-gagaaccgtatataagtgcagt-3'); 3′ blast-R (5'-gctctttcaatgagggtgga-3'​)
Terms and licenses: Academic/Nonprofit Terms; Industry Terms: Not Available to Industry
Depositor comments: Please visit https://doi.org/10.1101/2021.04.07.438882 for bioRxiv preprint.
How to cite: lentiCRISPRi(v2)-Blast was a gift from Neville Sanjana (Addgene plasmid # 170068 ; http://n2t.net/addgene:170068 ; RRID:Addgene_170068)
